Addgene plasmid #246586: pTW334e2
Purpose: sequential knock out of A. thaliana Rubisco assembly factors
Depositing lab: Tina Wang. Depositing organization: University of Wisconsin, Madison. Publication: Directed evolution of a plant Rubisco chaperone with altered client recognition. Li S, Lee B, Lao Y, Lertwiriyapiti S, Huang X, Wang T. Proc Natl Acad Sci U S A. 2025 Sep 16;122(37):e2510701122. doi: 10.1073/pnas.2510701122. Epub 2025 Sep 11. PubMed 40932770.
Backbone
  Vector backbone: cloDF13
  Vector type: Bacterial Expression
Growth in bacteria
  Bacterial resistance: Spectinomycin, 50 μg/mL
  Growth temperature: 37°C
  Growth strain: DH5alpha
  Copy number: Low Copy
Gene/Insert
  Gene/Insert name: AtRaf1, AtRaf2, AtRbcX2, AtCpn60alpha, AtCpn60beta, AtCpn20
  Species: A. thaliana (mustard weed)
  Entrez Gene: AT3G04550 (a.k.a. AT3G04550, F7O18.2, F7O18_2); CPN60B (a.k.a. AT1G55490, CPN60BETA, Cpn60beta1, LEN1, LESION INITIATION 1, T5A14.11, T5A14_11, chaperonin 60 beta, chaperonin-60beta1); CPN60A (a.k.a. AT2G28000, CH-CPN60A, CHAPERONIN-60ALPHA, CHLOROPLAST CHAPERONIN 60ALPHA, Cpn60alpha1, SCHLEPPERLESS, SLP, T1E2.8, T1E2_8, chaperonin-60alpha, chaperonin-60alpha1); CPN20 (a.k.a. AT5G20720, ATCPN21, CHAPERONIN 10, CHCPN10, CHLOROPLAST CHAPERONIN 10, CPN10, CPN21, T1M15.120, T1M15_120, chaperonin 20); RbcX2 (a.k.a. AT5G19855, AtRbcX2, homologue of cyanobacterial RbcX 2)
  Cloning method: Golden Gate
Terms and licenses: Academic/Nonprofit Terms; Industry Terms: Not Available to Industry
How to cite: pTW334e2 was a gift from Tina Wang (Addgene plasmid # 246586 ; http://n2t.net/addgene:246586 ; RRID:Addgene_246586)
