[The description below was written by a language model from this plasmid's Addgene catalogue record and pLannotate feature annotations shown in this document.]
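Description:
pTW334e2 is a low-copy bacterial expression plasmid built on a CloDF13 (CDF) origin and selected with spectinomycin through an aadA gene driven by the bla (AmpR) promoter. Because the CDF origin is compatible with other common replicons, the plasmid can coexist in E. coli with additional plasmids. It was assembled by Golden Gate cloning and carries its own lacI gene under the lacIq promoter, which supplies enough repressor to keep the payload promoters off until induction with IPTG.

The payload is a set of Arabidopsis thaliana Rubisco folding and assembly factors arranged as two divergently oriented operons, each under a tac promoter with a lac operator. On the forward strand, the annotated coding regions correspond to a Raf1 homologue, a second reading frame, and RbcX2. The automated annotation labels the second frame as an ATP1/PDL1 fragment, but by its position it appears to correspond to the AtRaf2 insert named in the catalogue entry. On the reverse strand, the second operon encodes the chloroplast chaperonin subunits Cpn60alpha and Cpn60beta followed by the co-chaperonin Cpn20, with the two downstream genes preceded by T7 gene 10 ribosome binding sites. All plant genes are annotated as fragments. The record does not say why, although removal of the chloroplast transit peptides would be one plausible explanation. An rrnB T1 terminator is also annotated.

The stated purpose is sequential knockout of A. thaliana Rubisco assembly factors, which suggests that this plasmid is one member of a series in which individual factors are omitted to test their contribution to plant Rubisco assembly in E. coli. The record does not say which factor is absent from this version, and no Rubisco subunit genes are present on the plasmid.
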