Features (pLannotate 1.2.2; 22 found; start..end, strand, type, name):
     14..85      +  promoter       AmpR promoter: bla
     86..874     +  CDS            aadA: S3AD_ECOLX - Experimental evidence at protein level: Swiss-Prot protein existence level 1. Mediates bacterial resistance to the antibiotics streptomycin and spectinomycin. From Escherichia coli.
    964..985     +  protein_bind   CAP binding site: CAP binding activates transcription in the presence of cAMP. E. coli catabolite activator protein
   1004..1021    +  promoter       tet promoter (fragment): E. coli promoter for tetracycline efflux protein gene
   1194..1222    +  promoter       tac promoter: strong E. coli promoter; hybrid between the trp and lac UV5 promoters
   1230..1246    +  protein_bind   lac operator: The lac repressor binds to the lac operator to inhibit transcription in E. coli. This inhibition can be relieved by adding lactose or isopropyl-β-D-thiogalactopyranoside (IPTG). lac repressor encoded by lacI
   1336..2499    +  CDS            RAF1.2 (fragment): RAF2_ARATH - Experimental evidence at protein level: Swiss-Prot protein existence level 1. Required for assembly or stability of RuBisCO. Acts at a postchaperonin step to fold and/or assemble the large subunit (rbcL) into RuBisCO. RAF1 brackets an rbcL dimer (rbcL(2)), leading to rbcL(8)-RAF1(4) complex formation. In the next step, RBCS displaces RAF1, thus resulting in holoenzyme formation. From Arabidopsis thaliana (Mouse-ear cress).
   2507..3043    +  CDS            ATP1 (fragment): ATP1_ARATH - Also known as PDL1 From Arabidopsis thaliana (Mouse-ear cress).
   3078..3500    +  CDS            RBCX2 (fragment): RBCX2_ARATH - Experimental evidence at protein level: Swiss-Prot protein existence level 1. Chaperone involved in RuBisCO assembly process. From Arabidopsis thaliana (Mouse-ear cress).
   3610..4215    -  CDS            CPN20 (fragment): CH20_ARATH - Also known as CHCPN10, CPN21. Experimental evidence at protein level: Swiss-Prot protein existence level 1. Involved in abscisic acid (ABA) signaling, independently of its co-chaperone role. Acts as negative regulator of the CHLH-WRKY40 coupled ABA signaling pathway, downstream of CHLH and upstream of WRKY40. From Arabidopsis thaliana (Mouse-ear cress).
   4226..4248    -  RBS            RBS: efficient ribosome binding site from bacteriophage T7 gene 10 (Olins and Rangwala, 1989)
   4293..5930    -  CDS            CPN60B1 (fragment): CPNB1_ARATH - Also known as Cpn60-B(3), LEN1. Experimental evidence at protein level: Swiss-Prot protein existence level 1. Binds RuBisCO small and large subunits and is implicated in the assembly of the enzyme oligomer. Involved in protein assisted folding. Required for proper plastid division. From Arabidopsis thaliana (Mouse-ear cress).
   5941..5963    -  RBS            RBS: efficient ribosome binding site from bacteriophage T7 gene 10 (Olins and Rangwala, 1989)
   5982..7610    -  CDS            CPN60A1 (fragment): CPNA1_ARATH - Also known as Cpn60-A(2), SLP. Experimental evidence at protein level: Swiss-Prot protein existence level 1. Binds RuBisCO small and large subunits and is implicated in the assembly of the enzyme oligomer. Involved in protein assisted folding. Required for proper chloroplast development. From Arabidopsis thaliana (Mouse-ear cress).
   7685..7701    -  protein_bind   lac operator: The lac repressor binds to the lac operator to inhibit transcription in E. coli. This inhibition can be relieved by adding lactose or isopropyl-β-D-thiogalactopyranoside (IPTG). lac repressor encoded by lacI
   7709..7737    -  promoter       tac promoter: strong E. coli promoter; hybrid between the trp and lac UV5 promoters
   7910..7927    -  promoter       tet promoter (fragment): E. coli promoter for tetracycline efflux protein gene
   7946..7967    -  protein_bind   CAP binding site: CAP binding activates transcription in the presence of cAMP. E. coli catabolite activator protein
   7980..8057    +  promoter       lacIq promoter: lacI (mutant); In the lacIq allele, a single base change in the promoter boosts expression of the lacI gene about 10-fold.
   8058..9140    +  CDS            lacI: lac repressor; lacI; The lac repressor binds to the lac operator to inhibit transcription in E. coli. This inhibition can be relieved by adding lactose or isopropyl-β-D-thiogalactopyranoside (IPTG).
   9163..9207    -  terminator     rrnB T1 terminator: transcription terminator T1 from the E. coli rrnB gene
   9297..10035   +  rep_origin     CloDF13 ori: Plasmids containing the CloDF13 (CDF) origin of replication can be propagated in E. coli cells that contain additional plasmids with compatible origins.
>Addgene plasmid #246586 | pTW334e2 | addgene full sequence | sequence record 490606 | Addgene NGS Result
ATTTTTCTAAATACATTCAAATATGTATCCGCTCATGAGACAATAACCCTGATAAATGCTTCAATAATAT
TGAAAAAGGAAGAGTATGAGGGAAGCGGTGATCGCCGAAGTATCGACTCAACTATCAGAGGTAGTTGGCG
TCATCGAGCGCCATCTCGAACCGACGTTGCTGGCCGTACATTTGTACGGCTCCGCAGTGGATGGCGGCCT
GAAGCCACACAGTGATATTGATTTGCTGGTTACGGTGACCGTAAGGCTTGATGAAACAACGCGGCGAGCT
TTGATCAACGACCTTTTGGAAACTTCGGCTTCCCCTGGAGAGAGCGAGATTCTCCGCGCTGTAGAAGTCA
CCATTGTTGTGCACGACGACATCATTCCGTGGCGTTATCCAGCTAAGCGCGAACTGCAATTTGGAGAATG
GCAGCGCAATGACATTCTTGCAGGTATCTTCGAGCCAGCCACGATCGACATTGATCTGGCTATCTTGCTG
ACAAAAGCAAGAGAACATAGCGTTGCCTTGGTAGGTCCAGCGGCGGAGGAACTCTTTGATCCGGTTCCTG
AACAGGATCTATTTGAGGCGCTAAATGAAACCTTAACGCTATGGAACTCGCCGCCCGACTGGGCTGGAGA
TGAGCGAAATGTAGTGCTTACGTTGTCCCGCATTTGGTACAGCGCAGTAACCGGCAAAATCGCGCCGAAG
GATGTCGCTGCCGACTGGGCAATGGAGCGCCTGCCGGCCCAGTATCAGCCCGTCATACTTGAAGCTAGAC
AGGCTTATCTTGGACAAGAAGAAGATCGCTTGGCCTCGCGCGCAGATCAGTTGGAAGAATTTGTCCACTA
CGTGAAAGGCGAGATCACCAAGGTAGTCGGCAAATAAACGCCATGGGCATTAAAAAATGCCCTCTTGGGT
TATCAAGAGGGTCATTATATTTGCTGAGGAGTGCCGTTAATGCGCAACGCAATTAATGTAAGTTAGCTCA
CTCATTAGGCACAATTCTCATGTTTGACAGCTTATCATCGACTGCACGGTGCACCAATGCTTCTGGCGTC
AGGCAGCCATCGGAAGCTGTGGTATGGCTGTGCAGGTCGTAAATCACTGCATAATTCGTGTCGCTCAAGG
CGCACTCCCGTTCTGGATAATGTTTTTTGCGCCGACATCATAACGGTTCTGGCAAATATTCTGAAATGAG
CTGTTGACAATTAATCATCGGCTCGTATAATGTGTGGAATTGTGAGCGGATAACAATTTCACACAGGAAA
CAGCCAGTCCGTTTAGGTGTTTTCACGAGCACTTCACCAACAACGCGTACAACTAGGAGATATACCATGG
GTATGCAACAGCTCTACCAACCGTTCCGACCACCGTCATCTCCCATTCCAACCCAATTCCGTTCACTCGA
CTCCGCCGGTAAAATCGAAATCCTCGCCGGTCGAATGGCTCTCTGGTTCGAATACGCACCTCTTATCTCT
TCTCTTTACACCGATGGTTTCACTCCTCCAACCATCGAAGAACTCACCGGAATCTCAAGCATCGAACAGA
ACCGTTTAATCGTCGGTGCGCAAGTTCGTGACTCAATTCTTCAATCTATCCATGAACCGGAACTTATTTC
TGCGTTCGACACCGGTGGTGCAGAGCTTCTATACGAAATTCGTCTCCTTAGCACCACGCAGCGTGTTGCA
GCCGCCACATTCATCATTGATCGTAATATTGATTCGAAAGGAGCACAGGATTTGGCACGAGCCATCAAGG
ATTATCCTAACCGTCGTGGAGACGTTGGATGGTTGGATTTTGATTACAACTTACCAGGAGATTGTCTTTC
ATTCTTGTATTACAGGCAGAGCAGAGAGAATAAGAATCCATCGGATCAGAGAACCTCGATGCTTCTACAA
GCATTGGGGGTTGCAGAATCAGAAAAGGCTAAGAACAGGTTGAACACAGAGCTATACGGGGACAAGGAAG
CAGAGAAGGAGAAGGAGAAGAAGAAGAAGGAAGAGGAAGTCAAAGCTATTCGGATTCCAGTGGTGAGGCT
TAAGTTTGGAGAAGTAGCAGAAGCGACCTCGGTGGTAGTTTTACCGGTTTGTAAAGCAGAGGAAGGGGAA
AAGAAGATTCTTGAAGCTCCAATGGAGATCATAGCCGGAGGGGATTTTAAGGTGGTTGAGGCGGAGAAAG
GATGGAAGAGATGGGTAGTGCTTCCGTCGTGGAACCCAGTGGCAGCCATTGGGAAAGGCGGTGTGGCGGT
TTCTTTCAGGGATGATAGAAAAGTGCTGCCTTGGGATGGAAAGGAGGAGCCTTTACTGGTAGTGGCCGAT
AGGGTGAGGAATGTTGTGGAGGCTGATGACGGGTATTATCTCGTGGTGGCTGAGAACGGACTTAAGCTAG
AGAAAGGATCAGATTTGAAGGCGAGAGAGGTGAAGGAGAGTTTAGGGATGGTTGTTTTGGTGGTGAGGCC
GCCAAGAGAAGATGATGATGATTGGCAGACAAGTCATCAGAACTGGGACTGAATTACAAAAATTAGGAGA
TATACATATGATGTCTAATCTGGCGCAGGATTTTCTTGGTGACTTCGGAGCTCGTGACCCTTACCCGGAG
GAGATAGCGAGTCAATTCGGAGATAAAGTGTTGGGATGCCAAAGCACTGAGCACAAGATTTTGATACCAA
ACGCATCTGTTTTGTCTCTCTCCCAGCTTCAGTGTTCCCCTGTTTCGTCTTCACAGCCTCCTTTGTCCGG
CGATGATGCCAGAACTCTCCTCCACAAGGTTTTGGGATGGAGTATAGTGGATAATGAAGCGGGTGGTCTG
AAAATAAGGTGTATGTGGAAAGTGAGGGATTTTGGGTGCGGTGTTGAACTCATAAACAGGATCCATAAGG
TTGCTGAAGCTTCTGGTCATTACCCTTCTCTTCACTTGGAAAGTCCTACCCAAGTTCGAGCTGAACTATT
TACCTCTTCTATCGGAGGGTTGAGCATGAATGATTTCATAATGGCGGCTAAAATAGATGATATCAAGACT
TCTGATCTTTCCCCTAGGAAAAGAGCTTGGGCGTGACGGCTGAAATTAATGAGGAGATATACATATGGTA
TCGAGAATTGCGAATCGAAAGAGCAAAAAGCTCTTGATTGTGAATGAGGATGTTGCTGGTAATTACGACG
ATACCTTCGGTGATGTACAAAAGCAAATTGTTAATTATTTTACATACAAAGCTGTGAGGACGGTTCTTCA
TCAGCTGTACGAAATGAATCCTCCTCAATACACTTGGTTCTATAATCATATCATAACAAACAGACCGACG
GATGGCAAACGTTTCCTCCGTGCCCTCGGCAAGGAGAGTCAGGAGCTTGCAGAAAGAGTGATGATCACGC
GTCTTCACTTGTATGGCAAATGGATCAAGAAATGCGACCATGGGAAGATATACCAGGAAATATCGGATGA
AAACTTGGCGTTGATGCGTGAACGCCTGATGGAGACAGTGATATGGCCTTCCGATGACACAAACTCAAGG
TAGAGTCAGTAGGGCCCTAAAAAAAAACCCCGCCCCTGACAGGGCAGGGTTTTTTTTGGCGAAAAAACCC
CGCTGAAGCGGGGTTTTTTGCGTACATTGGCTCCGTCTAAGAAAGTATAGCCATCACATCTGAAGCTCTG
AGGGCAATGTAGTTGGAACCATCTTTGCCCTTGAAGTCGTTACCAGCATACTTGGAGTAAAGTACTGTGC
TTCCGGTTGATACTGGTAGAGGCGTAATTTTACCTTCCTCGTCTAGGGAACCCGGTCCAACTGCTATCAC
GGTGCCAATAGAAGGCTTCTCTTTGGTAGTCTCGGTTAACAACAACCCTCCAGCTGTTTTCTCCTCCGCC
TCAGCAACCTTAATAAAGACTCGGTCATTCAAAGGTTTGAGATCTTTGATGTCCTCTGTCTCAAGAATGC
CAACAATATCATCTTCCTTGAGGATAAGATGCTTCACATCATTGAACTCCACCTCAGTTCCTGCGTATTT
GGAGTAGATAATTTGTGCTCCAGTAGGGACAGTGATATCAATTTTGTTCTTCCCAATAGTTCTTCCTTCA
CCCACAGCAACGACTTCACCTCCTTGAGGTTTTGATTGAGCAGTGGATGGAAGTAAGATACCACCTAAAG
TCTTCTCCTCTGCCTCCTTGATCTTCACCAAAACTCGATCTCCCAATGGCTTAATTGAAGTATACTTAGG
GGCAACAACAGAGGCCATATGTATATCTCCTTCTTAAAGTTAAACAAAATTATTTCTAGAGGGCAATTGT
TATCCGGTCGACGTCGACCTTAGTATCCGTAACCTGAGTTGTCCATTGGGTTGCCGACGGGAACTGGTTC
AGGTTCCTTGATCTCAACAACAACGCAGTCCGACATCAAGAAAGTCTTTGCAACCGAAGCTGCGTGTTCC
AAGCAACATCTCACAACCTTTGTTGGATCGATGATTCCTGCAGCCATCAAATCCTCGTACTTGCCGGTTG
CAGCATTGTAACCGAATTTCACGTTATCGTTGGAAAGCACCTTCTCGCTAACTACACTTCCATTAACACC
AGCATTCTTGGCGATTAGTTTTAGGGGGTAACTTAGTGCTCTTTTAACTATATCCGCTCCAACCTTTTCT
TCATCATTATCAAGCGTGGCTTTAATGGCATCAACCTTGGAAGCAAGACGAAGCAGAGTGCAACCACCAC
CAACAACAATACCTTCCTCGACAGCGGCCTTTGTTGCATTAAGAGCATCTTCAACTCTCAACTTCTTCTC
TTTGAGTTCTGTCTCAGTTTGTGCTCCAACCTGAATCACAGCAACTCCACCAGAGAGCTTTGCAATTCTC
TCATTGAGTTTCTCCTTCTCGTAATCTTGCTCCGCTTGCTCAATAAGATTTTTAATCTGTGTAACACGCT
TTTTCACTGCATCCTGTGTGCTTCCATCACCCACTATGGTCGAGGTTTCCTTTGTGAGGACAACCTTTGA
AGCATTACCAAGAACCTCTTTTCCAGCTTTGTCAAGTGAAAGACCAACTTCCTCACGGATCACAGTTGCT
CCAGTTAGAATGGCAATATCATCAAGGTATTGGCTCTTGCGCTCTCCAAACCCTGGAGCTCTGAGAGCTG
CTATCTTCAGTGTACCTCTAAGCTTGTTTACAACAAGAGTCGCTAAAGCTTCTTGTTCAATGTCTTCAGC
AATAATTAATATTGGGTATCCGCCTCTAATTGCATCCTCCAAAACACCAACAAGATCCCTTGCATTGGTA
ATTTTCTTGTCAACGAGAAGTAACTTGCAATTGTCGAACTCGACGGACATTTTCTCGCTGTCTGTCACAA
AGTAAGGAGAGATATAACCACGGTCAAATTGCATTCCTTCTACGACGTAGAGGTTGTTCTCGGCACTTTT
ACCCTCCTCAAGGGTAACCACACCTTTCCTGCCCACTTTGCTCATTGCTTCAGCAATCATATTTCCAATT
TCGTCGTTGTTACCCGCACTAACAGCTGCAACATCTGCAAGTTCACTGTCTTCAACCTCCTTAGACATTT
TCTTGAGCTCGGTAACCAAAGCCTTTGCTGTCTTCTCAATACCTCTGGTGATCAAAACAGGGTTTGCACC
AGCAGCTACCACCTTGACACCCTCAGCGATAAAACCTTGTGCAAGAACAACAGATGTTGTTGTACCGTCA
CCAGCCAAGTCATTGGTTTTGGCAGCCGCTTGCCTCACAAGCTTAGCGCCAATGTTCTCAACCGGGTCTT
CCAACTCAACCTCTCTTGCAACAGTCACACCATCATTAACAATTCGTGGTGATCCATACTTGCTCTCAAG
AACAACATTTCGTCCTTTGGGTCCAAGTGTAACGCCAACAAGATCTGCGAGCTTGTTGACACCAGCTTGA
AGTCTCCTAATGGTAGTCCCATCTTTGTTGAAATGTAATTCCTTTGCTGCCATATGTATATCTCCTTCTT
AAAGTTAAACAAAATTATTTCTAGCTCCTTACACCATGAGGCCCTCAGGAGCAGCAGCAGCAGGAGCCTT
GGGTTTCGGTTTGTCAACAACAATGGCCTGAGTGGTCAGTACCATTCCTGCTACGGAAGCAGCGTTCTGT
AGCGCACATCTTGTCACTTTAGCCGGATCAATCACTCCAGCTTCGAACAGATTCTCGTAAGTATCAGTCA
TTGCGTTGTACCCATTCTCCCAATCGCTGAACATAATCTTTTCCACAACAACTTCTCCTTCAACTCCAGC
GTTCTGAGCAATAAGAGCAGCTGGTGACAGCAATGCCTTTTGTACTATGTCAGCTCCCAAACGTTCATCA
GCATCCTCAAAAGTCTCCTTAATGGCGGGAATAACAGTGGAGAGATGCACCAAAGCAGCACCACCACCTG
GAACTATGCCTTCCTCGATAGCAGCAAATGTTGCGTTCTTTGCATCCTCGATACGAAGCTTACGGTCCTC
AAGCTCAGTTTCAGTTGCTGCTCCGACTTTAATGACAGCAACACCTCCAGATAGCTTCGCAATTCTCTCA
GCGAGCTTCTCTGAGTCATACACAGAATCAGTCTCAAATAGTTCTTTCTTCAGCTGAGCAATCCGAGCTT
GTAATTCGTCCTTGGAAGCTGCATCTGCAATGAGGGTAGTCGAATCTTTGCTAATCGTGACTTTTCGGGC
AATACCCAATTGATCTATGGTTGCGTTTTCAACCAGTAAGCTCATGTCCATGGCTAGGTACTCAGCTCCT
GTCAAGATTGCAATATCTTGAAGCATGGCTTTTCTTCTTTCTCCAAATCCTGGCGCTTTAACGGCAACAA
CATTGAGGACACCACGAAGCTTGTTCACGACAAGGGTAGCTAAGGCTTCACCAGTAACATCCTCTGCAAT
AATCAACAACGGAGCACGAAGCTGAGTGGTCTTCTCCAAAATAGGGATGATGTCTTTGATCGCAGTGATC
TTCTGATCAGTGATCAATACCCTAGCATTCTCAAACTCAGCTAGTAGTTTCTCAGGGTTTGTAACAAACT
GAGGCGAGATGTAACCTCTGTCAATCTCCATCCCTTCTTCAACTTCGACCGTGGTTTCAAAAGAAGATGA
AGATTCAATGGACAAAACACCATCAGGTCCAACTTTGTCGATGGCATCAGCAATCATTGACCCTATAAGG
TCATCATTTCCAGCAGAGATAGAAGCCACAGCTCTGATGTCATCACGACCTTTCACGGGCCTAGCTTTCT
TCTGAAGCTCTTCGATCAGACCTTGAACAGTCTTATCAATTCCCCTCTTGAGTGAAACGGGATTCGCACC
AGAAGTGACGCTCAACAATCCATGTTTGATTATCTCCCGAGCAAGGATAGACGCAGTGGTTGTCCCATCA
CCAGCAGAGTCATTAGTCTTACTCGCAACCTCACGAATAAGCGCTGCACCAGCATTTTCCATGGCATTAG
GTAACTCAATAGCTCTAGCAATGGTGACTCCATCATTCACAACCTTAGGACTTCCAAATTCATCCAACAC
AACATTCCTCCCTCTGGGGCCAAGCGTAAGACCAACACAATCAGCAAGCTTATCAATACCAGCTTGTAGA
GCAGCTCTAGAGTGCTGGTCAAAAGCTATTTCCTTTACATTCATATGTATATCTCCTACTGCACCTATTG
TTGGTGAAGTGCTCGTGAAAACACCTAAACGGACTGGCTGTTTCCTGTGTGAAATTGTTATCCGCTCACA
ATTCCACACATTATACGAGCCGATGATTAATTGTCAACAGCTCATTTCAGAATATTTGCCAGAACCGTTA
TGATGTCGGCGCAAAAAACATTATCCAGAACGGGAGTGCGCCTTGAGCGACACGAATTATGCAGTGATTT
ACGACCTGCACAGCCATACCACAGCTTCCGATGGCTGCCTGACGCCAGAAGCATTGGTGCACCGTGCAGT
CGATGATAAGCTGTCAAACATGAGAATTGTGCCTAATGAGTGAGCTAACTTACATTAATTGCGTTGCGCG
ACACCATCGAATGGTGCAAAACCTTTCGCGGTATGGCATGATAGCGCCCGGAAGAGAGTCAATTCAGGGT
GGTGAATGTGAAACCAGTAACGTTATACGATGTCGCAGAGTATGCCGGTGTCTCTTATCAGACCGTTTCC
CGCGTGGTGAACCAGGCCAGCCACGTTTCTGCGAAAACGCGGGAAAAAGTGGAAGCGGCGATGGCGGAGC
TGAATTACATTCCCAACCGCGTGGCACAACAACTGGCGGGCAAACAGTCGTTGCTGATTGGCGTTGCCAC
CTCCAGTCTGGCCCTGCACGCGCCGTCGCAAATTGTCGCGGCGATTAAATCTCGCGCCGATCAACTGGGT
GCCAGCGTGGTGGTGTCGATGGTAGAACGAAGCGGCGTCGAAGCCTGTAAAGCGGCGGTGCACAATCTTC
TCGCGCAACGCGTCAGTGGGCTGATCATTAACTATCCGCTGGATGACCAGGATGCCATTGCTGTGGAAGC
TGCCTGCACTAATGTTCCGGCGTTATTTCTTGATGTCTCTGACCAGACACCCATCAACAGTATTATTTTC
TCCCATGAAGACGGTACGCGACTGGGCGTGGAGCATCTGGTCGCATTGGGTCACCAGCAAATCGCGCTGT
TAGCGGGCCCATTAAGTTCTGTCTCGGCGCGTCTGCGTCTGGCTGGCTGGCATAAATATCTCACTCGCAA
TCAAATTCAGCCGATAGCGGAACGGGAAGGCGACTGGAGTGCCATGTCCGGTTTTCAACAAACCATGCAA
ATGCTGAATGAGGGCATCGTTCCCACTGCGATGCTGGTTGCCAACGATCAGATGGCGCTGGGCGCAATGC
GCGCCATTACCGAGTCCGGGCTGCGCGTTGGTGCGGATATCTCGGTAGTGGGATACGACGATACCGAAGA
CAGCTCATGTTATATCCCGCCGTTAACCACCATCAAACAGGATTTTCGCCTGCTGGGGCAAACCAGCGTG
GACCGCTTGCTGCAACTCTCTCAGGGCCAGGCGGTGAAGGGCAATCAGCTGTTGCCCGTCTCACTGGTGA
AAAGAAAAACCACCCTGGCGCCCAATACGCAAACCGCCTCTCCCCGCGCGTTGGCCGATTCATTAATGCA
GCTGGCACGACAGGTTTCCCGACTGGAAAGCGGGCAGTGAAGGGTCCCTAAGTCTCCTCAGCAAAACGAA
AGGCCCAGTCTTTCGACTGAGCCTTTCGTTTTATTTGACCGGATGTCCTCTTCCTCCTGGGCTGACTTCA
GGTGCTACATTTGAAGAGATAAATTGCACTGAAATCTAGAGCGGTTCAGTAGAAAAGATCAAAGGATCTT
CTTGAGATCCTTTTTTTCTGCGCGTAATCTTTTGCCCTGTAAACGAAAAAACCACCTGGGGAGGTGGTTT
GATCGAAGGTTAAGTCAGTTGGGGAACTGCTTAACCGTGGTAACTGGCTTTCGCAGAGCACAGCAACCAA
ATCTGTCCTTCCAGTGTAGCCGGACTTTGGCGCACACTTCAAGAGCAACCGCGTGTTTAGCTAAACAAAT
CCTCTGCGAACTCCCAGTTACCAATGGCTGCTGCCAGTGGCGTTTTACCGTGCTTTTCCGGGTTGGACTC
AAGTGAACAGTTACCGGATAAGGCGCAGCAGTCGGGCTGAACGGGGAGTTCTTGCTTACAGCCCAGCTTG
GAGCGAACGACCTACACCGAGCCGAGATACCAGTGTGTGAGCTATGAGAAAGCGCCACACTTCCCGTAAG
GGAGAAAGGCGGAACAGGTATCCGGTAAACGGCAGGGTCGGAACAGGAGAGCGCAAGAGGGAGCGACCCG
CCGGAAACGGTGGGGATCTTTAAGTCCTGTCGGGTTTCGCCCGTACTGTCAGATTCATGGTTGAGCCTCA
CGGCTCCCACAGATGCACCGGAAAAGCGTCTGTTTATGTGAACTCTGGCAGGAGGGCGGAGCCTATGGAA
AAACGCCACCGGCGCGGCCCTGCTGTTTTGCCTCACATGTTAGTCCCCTGCTTATCCACGGAATCTGTGG
GTAACTTTGTATGTGTCCGCAGCGCCCGCCGCAGTCTCACGCCCGGAGCGTAGCGACCGAGTGACGGCCT
TAATTTGGCTT
